>Addgene plasmid #172980 | pINDUCER21-puro_TAOK2-D151A | addgene full sequence | sequence record 340586 | Addgene NGS Result
TGGAAGGGCTAATTCACTCCCAAAGAAGACAAGATATCCTTGATCTGTGGATCTACCACACACAAGGCTA
CTTCCCTGATTAGCAGAACTACACACCAGGGCCAGGGGTCAGATATCCACTGACCTTTGGATGGTGCTAC
AAGCTAGTACCAGTTGAGCCAGATAAGGTAGAAGAGGCCAATAAAGGAGAGAACACCAGCTTGTTACACC
CTGTGAGCCTGCATGGGATGGATGACCCGGAGAGAGAAGTGTTAGAGTGGAGGTTTGACAGCCGCCTAGC
ATTTCATCACGTGGCCCGAGAGCTGCATCCGGAGTACTTCAAGAACTGCTGATATCGAGCTTGCTACAAG
GGACTTTCCGCTGGGGACTTTCCAGGGAGGCGTGGCCTGGGCGGGACTGGGGAGTGGCGAGCCCTCAGAT
CCTGCATATAAGCAGCTGCTTTTTGCCTGTACTGGGTCTCTCTGGTTAGACCAGATCTGAGCCTGGGAGC
TCTCTGGCTAACTAGGGAACCCACTGCTTAAGCCTCAATAAAGCTTGCCTTGAGTGCTTCAAGTAGTGTG
TGCCCGTCTGTTGTGTGACTCTGGTAACTAGAGATCCCTCAGACCCTTTTAGTCAGTGTGGAAAATCTCT
AGCAGTGGCGCCCGAACAGGGACTTGAAAGCGAAAGGGAAACCAGAGGAGCTCTCTCGACGCAGGACTCG
GCTTGCTGAAGCGCGCACGGCAAGAGGCGAGGGGCGGCGACTGGTGAGTACGCCAAAAATTTTGACTAGC
GGAGGCTAGAAGGAGAGAGATGGGTGCGAGAGCGTCAGTATTAAGCGGGGGAGAATTAGATCGCGATGGG
AAAAAATTCGGTTAAGGCCAGGGGGAAAGAAAAAATATAAATTAAAACATATAGTATGGGCAAGCAGGGA
GCTAGAACGATTCGCAGTTAATCCTGGCCTGTTAGAAACATCAGAAGGCTGTAGACAAATACTGGGACAG
CTACAACCATCCCTTCAGACAGGATCAGAAGAACTTAGATCATTATATAATACAGTAGCAACCCTCTATT
GTGTGCATCAAAGGATAGAGATAAAAGACACCAAGGAAGCTTTAGACAAGATAGAGGAAGAGCAAAACAA
AAGTAAGACCACCGCACAGCAAGCGGCCGGCCGCTGATCTTCAGACCTGGAGGAGGAGATATGAGGGACA
ATTGGAGAAGTGAATTATATAAATATAAAGTAGTAAAAATTGAACCATTAGGAGTAGCACCCACCAAGGC
AAAGAGAAGAGTGGTGCAGAGAGAAAAAAGAGCAGTGGGAATAGGAGCTTTGTTCCTTGGGTTCTTGGGA
GCAGCAGGAAGCACTATGGGCGCAGCGTCAATGACGCTGACGGTACAGGCCAGACAATTATTGTCTGGTA
TAGTGCAGCAGCAGAACAATTTGCTGAGGGCTATTGAGGCGCAACAGCATCTGTTGCAACTCACAGTCTG
GGGCATCAAGCAGCTCCAGGCAAGAATCCTGGCTGTGGAAAGATACCTAAAGGATCAACAGCTCCTGGGG
ATTTGGGGTTGCTCTGGAAAACTCATTTGCACCACTGCTGTGCCTTGGAATGCTAGTTGGAGTAATAAAT
CTCTGGAACAGATTTGGAATCACACGACCTGGATGGAGTGGGACAGAGAAATTAACAATTACACAAGCTT
AATACACTCCTTAATTGAAGAATCGCAAAACCAGCAAGAAAAGAATGAACAAGAATTATTGGAATTAGAT
AAATGGGCAAGTTTGTGGAATTGGTTTAACATAACAAATTGGCTGTGGTATATAAAATTATTCATAATGA
TAGTAGGAGGCTTGGTAGGTTTAAGAATAGTTTTTGCTGTACTTTCTATAGTGAATAGAGTTAGGCAGGG
ATATTCACCATTATCGTTTCAGACCCACCTCCCAACCCCGAGGGGACCCGACAGGCCCGAAGGAATAGAA
GAAGAAGGTGGAGAGAGAGACAGAGACAGATCCATTCGATTAGTGAACGGATCTCGACGGTATCGCCGAA
TTCACAAATGGCAGTATTCATCCACAATTTTAAAAGAAAAGGGGGGATTGGGGGGTACAGTGCAGGGGAA
AGAATAGTAGACATAATAGCAACAGACATACAAACTAAAGAATTACAAAAACAAATTACAAAAATTCAAA
ATTTTCGGGTTTATTACAGGGACAGCAGAGATCCAGTTTGGACTAGGATCCTTTACCACTCCCTATCAGT
GATAGAGAAAAGTGAAAGTCGAGTTTACCACTCCCTATCAGTGATAGAGAAAAGTGAAAGTCGAGTTTAC
CACTCCCTATCAGTGATAGAGAAAAGTGAAAGTCGAGTTTACCACTCCCTATCAGTGATAGAGAAAAGTG
AAAGTCGAGTTTACCACTCCCTATCAGTGATAGAGAAAAGTGAAAGTCGAGTTTACCACTCCCTATCAGT
GATAGAGAAAAGTGAAAGTCGAGTTTACCACTCCCTATCAGTGATAGAGAAAAGTGAAAGTCGAGCTCGG
TACCCGGGTCGAGGTAGGCGTGTACGGTGGGAGGCCTATATAAGCAGAGCTCGTTTAGTGAACCGTCAGA
TCGCCTGGAGACGCCATCCACGCTGTTTTGACCTCCATAGAAGACACCGGGACCGATCCAGCCTCCGCGG
CCCCGAACTAGTCCAGTGTGGTGGAATTCTGCAGATATCAACAAGTTTGTACAAAAAAGCAGGCTCCACC
ATGCCAGCTGGGGGCCGGGCCGGGAGCCTGAAGGACCCAGATGTGGCTGAGCTCTTCTTCAAGGATGACC
CAGAAAAGCTCTTCTCTGACCTCCGGGAAATTGGCCATGGCAGCTTTGGAGCCGTATACTTTGCCCGGGA
TGTCCGGAATAGTGAGGTGGTGGCCATCAAGAAGATGTCCTACAGTGGGAAGCAGTCCAATGAGAAATGG
CAAGACATCATCAAGGAGGTGCGGTTCTTACAGAAGCTCCGGCATCCCAACACCATTCAGTACCGGGGCT
GTTACCTGAGGGAGCACACGGCTTGGCTGGTAATGGAGTATTGCCTGGGCTCAGCTTCTGACCTTCTAGA
AGTGCACAAGAAACCCCTTCAGGAGGTAGAGATCGCAGCTGTGACCCACGGGGCGCTTCAGGGCCTGGCA
TATCTGCACTCCCACAACATGATCCATAGGGCTGTGAAGGCTGGAAACATCCTGCTGTCAGAGCCAGGGT
TAGTGAAGCTAGGGGACTTTGGTTCTGCGTCCATCATGGCACCTGCCAACTCCTTCGTGGGCACCCCATA
CTGGATGGCACCCGAGGTGATCCTGGCCATGGATGAGGGGCAGTACGATGGCAAAGTGGACGTCTGGTCC
TTGGGGATAACCTGCATCGAGCTGGCTGAACGGAAACCACCGCTCTTTAACATGAATGCGATGAGTGCCT
TATACCACATTGCACAGAACGAATCCCCCGTGCTCCAGTCAGGACACTGGTCTGAGTACTTCCGGAATTT
TGTCGACTCCTGTCTTCAGAAAATCCCTCAAGACAGACCAACCTCAGAGGTTCTCCTGAAGCACCGCTTT
GTGCTCCGGGAGCGGCCACCCACAGTCATCATGGACCTGATCCAGAGGACCAAGGATGCCGTGCGGGAGC
TGGACAACCTGCAGTACCGCAAGATGAAGAAGATCCTGTTCCAAGAGGCACCCAACGGCCCTGGTGCCGA
GGCCCCAGAGGAGGAAGAGGAGGCCGAGCCCTACATGCACCGGGCCGGGACTCTGACCAGCCTCGAGAGT
AGCCACTCAGTGCCCAGCATGTCCATCAGCGCCTCCAGCCAGAGCAGCTCCGTCAACAGCCTAGCAGATG
CCTCAGACAACGAGGAAGAGGAGGAGGAGGAGGAGGAAGAGGAGGAGGAGGAAGAAGGCCCTGAAGCCCG
GGAGATGGCCATGATGCAGGAGGGGGAGCACACAGTCACCTCTCACAGCTCCATTATCCACCGGCTGCCG
GGCTCTGACAACCTATATGATGACCCCTACCAGCCAGAGATAACCCCCAGCCCTCTCCAGCCGCCTGCAG
CCCCAGCTCCCACTTCCACCACCTCTTCCGCCCGCCGCCGGGCCTACTGCCGTAACCGAGACCACTTTGC
CACCATCCGAACCGCCTCCCTGGTCAGCCGTCAGATCCAGGAGCATGAGCAGGACTCTGCGCTGCGGGAG
CAGCTGAGCGGCTATAAGCGGATGCGACGACAGCACCAGAAGCAGCTGCTGGCCCTGGAGTCACGGCTGA
GGGGTGAACGGGAGGAGCACAGTGCACGGCTGCAGCGGGAGCTTGAGGCGCAGCGGGCTGGCTTTGGGGC
AGAGGCAGAAAAGCTGGCCCGGCGGCACCAGGCCATAGGTGAGAAGGAGGCACGAGCTGCCCAGGCCGAG
GAGCGGAAGTTCCAGCAGCACATCCTTGGGCAGCAGAAGAAGGAGCTGGCTGCCCTGCTGGAGGCACAGA
AGCGGACCTACAAACTTCGCAAGGAACAGCTGAAGGAGGAGCTCCAGGAGAACCCCAGCACTCCCAAGCG
GGAGAAGGCCGAGTGGCTGCTGCGGCAGAAGGAGCAGCTCCAGCAGTGCCAGGCGGAGGAGGAAGCAGGG
CTGCTGCGGCGGCAGCGCCAGTACTTTGAGCTGCAGTGTCGCCAGTACAAGCGCAAGATGTTGCTGGCTC
GGCACAGCCTGGACCAGGACCTGCTGCGGGAGGACCTGAACAAGAAGCAGACCCAGAAGGACTTGGAGTG
TGCACTGCTGCTTCGGCAGCACGAGGCCACGCGGGAGCTGGAGCTGCGGCAGCTCCAGGCCGTGCAGCGC
ACGCGGGCTGAGCTCACCCGCCTGCAGCACCAGACGGAGCTGGGCAACCAGCTGGAGTACAACAAGCGGC
GTGAGCAAGAGTTGCGGCAGAAGCATGCGGCCCAGGTTCGCCAGCAGCCCAAGAGCCTCAAAGTACGTGC
AGGCCAGCGCCCCCCGGGCCTTCCACTCCCCATTCCTGGGGCTCTGGGCCCACCCAACACAGGCACCCCT
ATAGAACAGCAGCCCTGCTCACCTGGCCAGGAGGCAGTCCTGGACCAAAGAATGCTTGGCGAGGAGGAGG
AAGCAGTTGGAGAGAGAAGGATTCTGGGAAAGGAAGGGGCCACTTTGGAGCCCAAGCAGCAGAGGATTCT
GGGGGAAGAATCAGGAGCCCCTAGTCCCAGTCCACAAAAACATGGGAGCCTGGTTGATGAGGAAGTTTGG
GGTCTGCCTGAGGAGATAGAGGAGCTTAGGGTGCCCTCCCTTGTACCCCAGGAGAGGAGCATTGTTGGCC
AGGAGGAGGCTGGGACATGGAGCTTGTGGGGGAAGGAGGATGAGAGTCTTCTGGATGAGGAGTTTGAGCT
TGGCTGGGTCCAGGGCCCAGCACTGACTCCCGTCCCTGAGGAGGAGGAAGAAGAGGAAGAGGGGGCTCCG
ATTGGGACCCCTAGGGATCCTGGAGATGGTTGTCCTTCCCCCGACATCCCTCCTGAACCCCCTCCAACAC
ACCTGAGGCCCTGCCCTGCCAGCCAGCTCCCTGGACTCCTGTCCCATGGCCTCCTGGCCGGCCTCTCCTT
TGCAGTGGGGTCCTCCTCTGGCCTCCTGCCCCTCCTGCTGCTGCTGCTGCTTCCATTGCTGGCAGCCCAG
GGTGGGGGTGGCCTGCAGGCAGCGCTGCTGGCCCTTGAGGTGGGGCTGGTGGGTCTGGGGGCCTCCTACC
TGCTCCTTTGTACAGCCCTGCACCTGCCCTCCAGTCTTTTCCTACTCCTGGCCCAGGGTACCGCACTGGG
GGCCGTCCTGGGCCTGAGCTGGCGCCGAGGCCTCATGGGTGTTCCCCTGGGCCTTGGAGCTGCCTGGCTC
TTAGCTTGGCCAGGCCTAGCTCTACCTCTGGTGGCTATGGCAGCGGGGGGCAGATGGGTGCGGCAGCAGG
GCCCCCGGGTGCGCCGGGGCATATCTCGACTCTGGTTGCGGGTTCTGCTGCGCCTGTCACCCATGGCCTT
CCGGGCCCTGCAGGGCTGTGGGGCTGTGGGGGACCGGGGTCTGTTTGCACTGTACCCCAAAACCAACAAG
GATGGCTTCCGCAGCCGCCTGCCCGTCCCTGGGCCCCGGCGGCGTAATCCCCGCACCACCCAACACCCAT
TAGCTCTGTTGGCAAGGGTCTGGGTCCTGTGCAAGGGCTGGAACTGGCGTCTGGCACGGGCCAGCCAGGG
TTTAGCATCCCACTTGCCCCCGTGGGCCATCCACACACTGGCCAGCTGGGGCCTGCTTCGGGGTGAACGG
CCCACCCGAATCCCCCGGCTACTACCACGCAGCCAGCGCCAGCTAGGGCCCCCTGCCTCCCGCCAGCCAC
TGCCAGGGACTCTAGCCGGGCGGAGGTCACGCACCCGCCAGTCCCGGGCCCTGCCCCCCTGGAGGGACCC
AGCTTTCTTGTACAAAGTGGTTGATATCCAGCACAGTGGCGGCCGCTCGAGTCTAGAGGGCCCGCGGTTC
GAAGACTACAAAGACCATGACGGTGATTATAAAGATCATGACATCGATTACAAGGATGACGATGACAAGT
AGGTAAGTGATTCGAATACCCATACGACGTCCCAGACTACGCTTAGTAATGATTAATTAAACTAGAAATT
CTACCGGGTAGGGGAGGCGCTTTTCCCAAGGCAGTCTGGAGTAACCCACCCAAGATCTGGCCTCCGCGCC
GGGTTTTGGCGCCTCCCGCGGGCGCCCCCCTCCTCACGGCGAGCCGCGTAAGATCTGGCCTCCGCGCCGG
GTTTTGGCGCCTCCCGCGGGCGCCCCCCTCCTCACGGCGAGCCTAGTCGTGAGGCTCCGGTGCCCGTCAG
TGGGCAGAGCGCACATCGCCCACAGTCCCCGAGAAGTTGGGGGGAGGGGTCGGCAATTGAACCGGTGCCT
AGAGAAGGTGGCGCGGGGTAAACTGGGAAAGTGATGTCGTGTACTGGCTCCGCCTTTTTCCCGAGGGTGG
GGGAGAACCGTATATAAGTGCAGTAGTCGCCGTGAACGTTCTTTTTCGCAACGGGTTTGCCGCCAGAACA
CAGGTAAGTGCCGTGTGTGGTTCCCGCGGGCCTGGCCTCTTTACGGGTTATGGCCCTTGCGTGCCTTGAA
TTACTTCCACCTGGCTGCAGTACGTGATTCTTGATCCCGAGCTTCGGGTTGGAAGTGGGTGGGAGAGTTC
GAGGCCTTGCGCTTAAGGAGCCCCTTCGCCTCGTGCTTGAGTTGAGGCCTGGCCTGGGCGCTGGGGCCGC
CGCGTGCGAATCTGGTGGCACCTTCGCGCCTGTCTCGCTGCTTTCGATAAGTCTCTAGCCATTTAAAATT
TTTGATGACCTGCTGCGACGCTTTTTTTCTGGCAAGATAGTCTTGTAAATGCGGGCCAAGATCTGCACAC
TGGTATTTCGGTTTTTGGGGCCGCGGGCGGCGACGGGGCCCGTGCGTCCCAGCGCACATGTTCGGCGAGG
CGGGGCCTGCGAGCGCGGCCACCGAGAATCGGACGGGGGTAGTCTCAAGCTGGCCGGCCTGCTCTGGTGC
CTGGCCTCGCGCCGCCGTGTATCGCCCCGCCCTGGGCGGCAAGGCTGGCCCGGTCGGCACCAGTTGCGTG
AGCGGAAAGATGGCCGCTTCCCGGCCCTGCTGCAGGGAGCTCAAAATGGAGGACGCGGCGCTCGGGAGAG
CGGGCGGGTGAGTCACCCACACAAAGGAAAAGGGCCTTTCCGTCCTCAGCCGTCGCTTCATGTGACTCCA
CGGAGTACCGGGCGCCGTCCAGGCACCTCGATTAGTTCTCGAGCTTTTGGAGTACGTCGTCTTTAGGTTG
GGGGGAGGGGTTTTATGCGATGGAGTTTCCCCACACTGAGTGGGTGGAGACTGAAGTTAGGCCAGCTTGG
CACTTGATGTAATTCTCCTTGGAATTTGCCCTTTTTGAGTTTGGATCTTGGTTCATTCTCAAGCCTCAGA
CAGTGGTTCAAAGTTTTTTTCTTCCATTTCAGGTGTCGTGAAGCGGCCGCCATGCTAGTAAATTGTCCGC
TAAATTCTGGCCGTTTTTGGCTTTTTTGTTAGACGGATCCATAACTTCGTATAATGTATGCTATACGAAG
TTATGCCACCATGTCTAGACTGGACAAGAGCAAAGTCATAAACGGAGCTCTGGAATTACTCAATGGTGTC
GGTATCGAAGGCCTGACGACAAGGAAACTCGCTCAAAAGCTGGGAGTTGAGCAGCCTACCCTGTACTGGC
ACGTGAAGAACAAGCGGGCCCTGCTCGATGCCCTGCCAATCGAGATGCTGGACAGGCATCATACCCACTT
CTGCCCCCTGGAAGGCGAGTCATGGCAAGACTTTCTGCGGAACAACGCCAAGTCATACCGCTGTGCTCTC
CTCTCACATCGCGACGGGGCTAAAGTGCATCTCGGCACCCGCCCAACAGAGAAACAGTACGAAACCCTGG
AAAATCAGCTCGCGTTCCTGTGTCAGCAAGGCTTCTCCCTGGAGAACGCACTGTACGCTCTGTCCGCCGT
GGGCCACTTTACACTGGGCTGCGTATTGGAGGAACAGGAGCATCAAGTAGCAAAAGAGGAAAGAGAGACA
CCTACCACCGATTCTATGCCCCCACTTCTGAGACAAGCAATTGAGCTGTTCGACCGGCAGGGAGCCGAAC
CTGCCTTCCTTTTCGGCCTGGAACTAATCATATGTGGCCTGGAGAAACAGCTAAAGTGCGAAAGCGGCGG
GCCGACCGACGCCCTTGACGATTTTGACTTAGACATGCTCCCAGCCGATGCCCTTGACGACTTTGACCTT
GATATGCTGCCTGCTGACGCTCTTGACGATTTTGACCTTGACATGCTCCCCGGGTAACTAAGTAAGGATC
CGCGGCCGCACTAGAGGAATTCCGCCCCTCTCCCCCCCCCCCCTCTCCCTCCCCCCCCCCTAACGTTACT
GGCCGAAGCCGCTTGGAATAAGGCCGGTGTGCGTTTGTCTATATGTTATTTTCCACCATATTGCCGTCTT
TTGGCAATGTGAGGGCCCGGAAACCTGGCCCTGTCTTCTTGACGAGCATTCCTAGGGGTCTTTCCCCTCT
CGCCAAAGGAATGCAAGGTCTGTTGAATGTCGTGAAGGAAGCAGTTCCTCTGGAAGCTTCTTGAAGACAA
ACAACGTCTGTAGCGACCCTTTGCAGGCAGCGGAACCCCCCACCTGGCGACAGGTGCCTCTGCGGCCAAA
AGCCACGTGTATAAGATACACCTGCAAAGGCGGCACAACCCCAGTGCCACGTTGTGAGTTGGATAGTTGT
GGAAAGAGTCAAATGGCTCTCCTCAAGCGTATTCAACAAGGGGCTGAAGGATGCCCAGAAGGTACCCCAT
TGTATGGGATCTGATCTGGGGCCTCGGTGCACATGCTTTACATGTGTTTAGTCGAGGTTAAAAAAACGTC
TAGGCCCCCCGAACCACGGGGACGTGGTTTTCCTTTGAAAAACACGATGATAAGCTTGCCACAACCCACA
AGGAGACGACCTTCCATGACCGAGTACAAGCCCACGGTGCGCCTCGCCACCCGCGACGACGTCCCCCGGG
CCGTACGCACCCTCGCCGCCGCGTTCGCCGACTACCCCGCCACGCGCCACACCGTCGACCCGGACCGCCA
CATCGAGCGGGTCACCGAGCTGCAAGAACTCTTCCTCACGCGCGTCGGGCTCGACATCGGCAAGGTGTGG
GTCGCGGACGACGGCGCCGCGGTGGCGGTCTGGACCACGCCGGAGAGCGTCGAAGCGGGGGCGGTGTTCG
CCGAGATCGGCCCGCGCATGGCCGAGTTGAGCGGTTCCCGGCTGGCCGCGCAGCAACAGATGGAAGGCCT
CCTGGCGCCGCACCGGCCCAAGGAGCCCGCGTGGTTCCTGGCCACCGTCGGCGTCTCGCCCGACCACCAG
GGCAAGGGTCTGGGCAGCGCCGTCGTGCTCCCCGGAGTGGAGGCGGCCGAGCGCGCCGGGGTGCCCGCCT
TCCTGGAGACCTCCGCGCCCCGCAACCTCCCCTTCTACGAGCGGCTCGGCTTCACCGTCACCGCCGACGT
CGAGGTGCCCGAAGGACCGCGCACCTGGTGCATGACCCGCAAGCCCGGTGCCTGAGCATGCCCGACGGCG
AGGATCTCGTCGTGACCCATGGCGATGCCTGCTTGCCGAATATCATGGTGGAAAATGGCCGCTTTTCTGG
ATTCATCGACTGTGGCCGGCTGGGTGTGGCGGACCGCTATCAGGACATAGCGTTGGCTACCCGTGATATT
GCTGAAGAGCTTGGCGGCGAATGGGCTGACCGCTTCCTCGTGCTTTACGGTATCGCCGCTCCCGATTCGC
AGCGCATCGCCTTCTATCGCCTTCTTGACGAGTTCTTCTGATGTACAAGTAAAGCGGCCGCGACTCTAGA
TCATAATCAGCCATACCACATTTGTAGAGGTTTTACTTGCTTTAAAAAACCTCCCACACCTCCCCCTGAA
CCTGAAACATAAAATGAATGCAATTGTTGTTGTTTAGTCCCTCCCAATTCGATATCAAGCTTATCGCGAT
AGATCCTAATCAACCTCTGGATTACAAAATTTGTGAAAGATTGACTGGTATTCTTAACTATGTTGCTCCT
TTTACGCTATGTGGATACGCTGCTTTAATGCCTTTGTATCATGCTATTGCTTCCCGTATGGCTTTCATTT
TCTCCTCCTTGTATAAATCCTGGTTGCTGTCTCTTTATGAGGAGTTGTGGCCCGTTGTCAGGCAACGTGG
CGTGGTGTGCACTGTGTTTGCTGACGCAACCCCCACTGGTTGGGGCATTGCCACCACCTGTCAGCTCCTT
TCCGGGACTTTCGCTTTCCCCCTCCCTATTGCCACGGCGGAACTCATCGCCGCCTGCCTTGCCCGCTGCT
GGACAGGGGCTCGGCTGTTGGGCACTGACAATTCCGTGGTGTTGTCGGGGAAATCATCGTCCTTTCCTTG
GCTGCTCGCCTGTGTTGCCACCTGGATTCTGCGCGGGACGTCCTTCTGCTACGTCCCTTCGGCCCTCAAT
CCAGCGGACCTTCCTTCCCGCGGCCTGCTGCCGGCTCTGCGGCCTCTTCCGCGTCTTCGCCTTCGCCCTC
AGACGAGTCGGATCTCCCTTTGGGCCGCCTCCCCGCCTGAGATCCTTTAAGACCAATGACTTACAAGGCA
GCTGTAGATCTTAGCCACTTTTTAAAAGAAAAGGGGGGACTGGAAGGGCTAATTCACTCCCAACGAAGAC
AAGATCTGCTTTTTGCTTGTACTGGGTCTCTCTGGTTAGACCAGATCTGAGCCTGGGAGCTCTCTGGCTA
ACTAGGGAACCCACTGCTTAAGCCTCAATAAAGCTTGCCTTGAGTGCTTCAAGTAGTGTGTGCCCGTCTG
TTGTGTGACTCTGGTAACTAGAGATCCCTCAGACCCTTTTAGTCAGTGTGGAAAATCTCTAGCAGTAGTA
GTTCATGTCATCTTATTATTCAGTATTTATAACTTGCAAAGAAATGAATATCAGAGAGTGAGAGGCCCGG
GTTAATTAAGGAAAGGGCTAGATCATTCTTGAAGACGAAAGGGCCTCGTGATACGCCTATTTTTATAGGT
TAATGTCATGATAATAATGGTTTCTTAGACGTCAGGTGGCACTTTTCGGGGAAATGTGCGCGGAACCCCT
ATTTGTTTATTTTTCTAAATACATTCAAATATGTATCCGCTCATGAGACAATAACCCTGATAAATGCTTC
AATAATATTGAAAAAGGAAGAGTATGAGTATTCAACATTTCCGTGTCGCCCTTATTCCCTTTTTTGCGGC
ATTTTGCCTTCCTGTTTTTGCTCACCCAGAAACGCTGGTGAAAGTAAAAGATGCTGAAGATCAGTTGGGT
GCACGAGTGGGTTACATCGAACTGGATCTCAACAGCGGTAAGATCCTTGAGAGTTTTCGCCCCGAAGAAC
GTTTTCCAATGATGAGCACTTTTAAAGTTCTGCTATGTGGCGCGGTATTATCCCGTGTTGACGCCGGGCA
AGAGCAACTCGGTCGCCGCATACACTATTCTCAGAATGACTTGGTTGAGTACTCACCAGTCACAGAAAAG
CATCTTACGGATGGCATGACAGTAAGAGAATTATGCAGTGCTGCCATAACCATGAGTGATAACACTGCGG
CCAACTTACTTCTGACAACGATCGGAGGACCGAAGGAGCTAACCGCTTTTTTGCACAACATGGGGGATCA
TGTAACTCGCCTTGATCGTTGGGAACCGGAGCTGAATGAAGCCATACCAAACGACGAGCGTGACACCACG
ATGCCTGTAGCAATGGCAACAACGTTGCGCAAACTATTAACTGGCGAACTACTTACTCTAGCTTCCCGGC
AACAATTAATAGACTGGATGGAGGCGGATAAAGTTGCAGGACCACTTCTGCGCTCGGCCCTTCCGGCTGG
CTGGTTTATTGCTGATAAATCTGGAGCCGGTGAGCGTGGGTCTCGCGGTATCATTGCAGCACTGGGGCCA
GATGGTAAGCCCTCCCGTATCGTAGTTATCTACACGACGGGGAGTCAGGCAACTATGGATGAACGAAATA
GACAGATCGCTGAGATAGGTGCCTCACTGATTAAGCATTGGTAACTGTCAGACCAAGTTTACTCATATAT
ACTTTAGATTGATTTAAAACTTCATTTTTAATTTAAAAGGATCTAGGTGAAGATCCTTTTTGATAATCTC
ATGACCAAAATCCCTTAACGTGAGTTTTCGTTCCACTGAGCGTCAGACCCCGTAGAAAAGATCAAAGGAT
CTTCTTGAGATCCTTTTTTTCTGCGCGTAATCTGCTGCTTGCAAACAAAAAAACCACCGCTACCAGCGGT
GGTTTGTTTGCCGGATCAAGAGCTACCAACTCTTTTTCCGAAGGTAACTGGCTTCAGCAGAGCGCAGATA
CCAAATACTGTTCTTCTAGTGTAGCCGTAGTTAGGCCACCACTTCAAGAACTCTGTAGCACCGCCTACAT
ACCTCGCTCTGCTAATCCTGTTACCAGTGGCTGCTGCCAGTGGCGATAAGTCGTGTCTTACCGGGTTGGA
CTCAAGACGATAGTTACCGGATAAGGCGCAGCGGTCGGGCTGAACGGGGGGTTCGTGCACACAGCCCAGC
TTGGAGCGAACGACCTACACCGAACTGAGATACCTACAGCGTGAGCTATGAGAAAGCGCCACGCTTCCCG
AAGGGAGAAAGGCGGACAGGTATCCGGTAAGCGGCAGGGTCGGAACAGGAGAGCGCACGAGGGAGCTTCC
AGGGGGAAACGCCTGGTATCTTTATAGTCCTGTCGGGTTTCGCCACCTCTGACTTGAGCGTCGATTTTTG
TGATGCTCGTCAGGGGGGCGGAGCCTATGGAAAAACGCCAGCAACGCGGCCTTTTTACGGTTCCTGGCCT
TTTGCTGGCCTTTTGCTCACATGTTCTTTCCTGCGTTATCCCCTGATTCTGTGGATAACCGTATTACCGC
CTTTGAGTGAGCTGATACCGCTCGCCGCAGCCGAACGACCGAGCGCAGCGAGTCAGTGAGCGAGGAAGCG
GAAGAGCGCCCAATACGCAAACCGCCTCTCCCCGCGCGTTGGCCGATTCATTAATGCAGCAAGCTCATGG
CTGACTAATTTTTTTTATTTATGCAGAGGCCGAGGCCGCCTCGGCCTCTGAGCTATTCCAGAAGTAGTGA
GGAGGCTTTTTTGGAGGCCTAGGCTTTTGCAAAAAGCTCCCCGTGGCACGACAGGTTTCCCGACTGGAAA
GCGGGCAGTGAGCGCAACGCAATTAATGTGAGTTAGCTCACTCATTAGGCACCCCAGGCTTTACACTTTA
TGCTTCCGGCTCGTATGTTGTGTGGAATTGTGAGCGGATAACAATTTCACACAGGAAACAGCTATGACAT
GATTACGAATTTCACAAATAAAGCATTTTTTTCACTGCATTCTAGTTGTGGTTTGTCCAAACTCATCAAT
GTATCTTATCATGTCTGGATCAACTGGATAACTCAAGCTAACCAAAATCATCCCAAACTTCCCACCCCAT
ACCCTATTACCACTGCCAATTACCTGTGGTTTCATTTACTCTAAACCTGTGATTCCTCTGAATTATTTTC
ATTTTAAAGAAATTGTATTTGTTAAATATGTACTACAAACTTAGTAGT
Features (pLannotate 1.2.2; 40 found; start..end, strand, type, name):
    377..634     +  LTR            5' LTR (truncated): truncated 5' long terminal repeat (LTR) from HIV-1
    681..806     +  misc_feature   HIV-1 Ψ: packaging signal of human immunodeficiency virus type 1
    790..1128    +  CDS            HIV-1 gag (fragment): gag protein from human immunodeficiency virus 1; gag
   1303..1536    +  misc_feature   RRE: The Rev response element (RRE) of HIV-1 allows for Rev-dependent mRNA export from the nucleus to the cytoplasm.
   1913..2013    +  CDS            Rev (fragment): human immunodeficiency virus 1 (HIV-1) Rev protein; rev; enhances nuclear export of unspliced and incompletely spliced viral mRNAs
   2058..2175    +  misc_feature   cPPT/CTS: central polypurine tract and central termination sequence of HIV-1
   2230..2500    +  protein_bind   tetracycline response element: contains seven copies of the tetracycline operator tetO tetracycline repressor TetR
   2511..2528    +  misc_feature   MCS (fragment): pUC18/19 multiple cloning site
   2533..2571    +  promoter       minimal CMV promoter: human cytomegalovirus (CMV) immediate early promoter
   2701..2725    +  protein_bind   attB1: mutant version of attB; recombination site for the Gateway® BP reaction BP Clonase™
   2731..6435    +  CDS            TAOK2: TAOK2_HUMAN - Also known as KIAA0881, MAP3K17, PSK, PSK1. Experimental evidence at protein level: Swiss-Prot protein existence level 1. Serine/threonine-protein kinase involved in different processes such as membrane blebbing and apoptotic bodies formation DNA damage response and MAPK14/p38 MAPK stress-activated MAPK cascade. Phosphorylates itself, MBP, activated MAPK8, MAP2K3, MAP2K6 and tubulins. Activates the MAPK14/p38 MAPK signaling pathway through the specific activation and phosphorylation of the upstream MAP2K3 and MAP2K6 kinases. In response to DNA damage, involved in the G2/M transit
   6437..6461    -  protein_bind   attB2: mutant version of attB; recombination site for the Gateway® BP reaction BP Clonase™
   6514..6579    +  CDS            3xFLAG: three tandem FLAG® epitope tags, followed by an enterokinase cleavage site
   6656..6691    +  promoter       PGK promoter (fragment): mouse phosphoglycerate kinase 1 promoter
   6709..6764    +  promoter       UbC promoter (fragment): human ubiquitin C promoter
   6777..6832    +  promoter       UbC promoter (fragment): human ubiquitin C promoter
   6843..8021    +  promoter       EF-1α promoter: strong constitutive promoter for human elongation factor EF-1α
   8035..8084    +  promoter       UbC promoter (fragment): human ubiquitin C promoter
   8091..8124    -  protein_bind   loxP: Cre-mediated recombination occurs in the 8-bp core sequence (GCATACAT). Cre recombinase
   8131..8828    +  CDS            rtTA3 (fragment): reverse tetracycline transactivator 3 activates expression from Tet-responsive promoters in the presence of doxycycline
   8758..8868    +  CDS            VP48: 3 tandem repeats of the minimal activation domain of herpes simplex virus VP16 (Cheng et al., 2013)
   9041..9503    +  misc_feature   IRES: internal ribosome entry site (IRES) of the encephalomyocarditis virus (EMCV)
   9536..10135   +  CDS            PuroR: puromycin N-acetyltransferase; pac from Streptomyces alboniger; confers resistance to puromycin
  10134..10401   +  CDS            NeoR/KanR (fragment): aminoglycoside phosphotransferase confers resistance to neomycin, kanamycin, and G418 (Geneticin®)
  10429..10512   +  CDS            large T antigen (fragment): large T antigen from SV40 (simian virus 40)
  10546..10566   +  misc_feature   MCS (fragment): pBluescript multiple cloning site
  10578..11166   +  misc_feature   WPRE: woodchuck hepatitis virus posttranscriptional regulatory element
  11174..11239   +  CDS            nef (fragment): NEF_HV1Z2 - Experimental evidence at protein level: Swiss-Prot protein existence level 1. Extracellular Nef protein targets CD4(+) T-lymphocytes for apoptosis by interacting with CXCR4 surface receptors. From Human immunodeficiency virus type 1 group M subtype D (isolate Z2/CDC-Z34) (HIV-1).
  11241..11474   +  LTR            3' LTR (ΔU3): self-inactivating 3' long terminal repeat (LTR) from HIV-1
  11679..11783   +  promoter       AmpR promoter: bla
  11784..12644   +  CDS            AmpR: β-lactamase; bla; confers resistance to ampicillin, carbenicillin, and related antibiotics
  12815..13403   +  rep_origin     ori: high-copy-number ColE1/pMB1/pBR322/pUC origin of replication
  13586..13640   +  CDS            lacI (fragment): lac repressor; lacI; The lac repressor binds to the lac operator to inhibit transcription in E. coli. This inhibition can be relieved by adding lactose or isopropyl-β-D-thiogalactopyranoside (IPTG).
  13646..13739   +  rep_origin     SV40 ori (fragment): SV40 origin of replication
  13764..13801   +  CDS            lacI (fragment): lac repressor; lacI; The lac repressor binds to the lac operator to inhibit transcription in E. coli. This inhibition can be relieved by adding lactose or isopropyl-β-D-thiogalactopyranoside (IPTG).
  13814..13835   +  protein_bind   CAP binding site: CAP binding activates transcription in the presence of cAMP. E. coli catabolite activator protein
  13850..13880   +  promoter       lac promoter: promoter for the E. coli lac operon
  13884..13906   +  protein_bind   lac operator (fragment): The lac repressor binds to the lac operator to inhibit transcription in E. coli. This inhibition can be relieved by adding lactose or isopropyl-β-D-thiogalactopyranoside (IPTG). lac repressor encoded by lacI
  13938..14021   +  polyA_signal   SV40 poly(A) signal (fragment): SV40 polyadenylation signal
  14188..329     +  CDS            nef (fragment) (across the origin): NEF_HV1BR - Experimental evidence at protein level: Swiss-Prot protein existence level 1. Extracellular Nef protein targets CD4(+) T-lymphocytes for apoptosis by interacting with CXCR4 surface receptors (PubMed:14990729). From Human immunodeficiency virus type 1 group M subtype B (isolate BRU/LAI) (HIV-1).
