[The description below was written by a language model from this plasmid's Addgene catalogue record and pLannotate feature annotations shown in this document.]
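Description:
pINDUCER21-puro_TAOK2-D151A is a self-inactivating HIV-1-based lentiviral vector built on the pINDUCER21 backbone for doxycycline-inducible expression of a kinase-dead form of human TAOK2 in mammalian cells. It is propagated in E. coli through a high-copy ColE1/pUC-type origin with ampicillin resistance (AmpR). The viral portion contains a truncated 5' LTR, the Ψ packaging signal with an adjoining gag fragment, the RRE for Rev-dependent nuclear export, the cPPT/CTS, a WPRE to enhance transcript expression, and a ΔU3 3' LTR, so the genome can be packaged when helper functions are supplied in trans and integrates without active LTR promoter function.

The payload is an all-in-one Tet-On arrangement. A tetracycline response element with seven tetO copies, joined to a minimal CMV promoter, drives the TAOK2 open reading frame. This was introduced by Gateway cloning and is flanked by attB1 and attB2 sites, with a 3xFLAG epitope following attB2 as a C-terminal tag for detection or immunoprecipitation. The D151A substitution is recorded as the kinase-inactivating mutation. Downstream, a constitutive cassette expresses the reverse transactivator rtTA3, followed by an EMCV IRES and the puromycin resistance gene. Transduced cells can therefore be selected with puromycin and already carry the activator that switches on the TRE promoter when doxycycline is added. The annotation labels this constitutive promoter region as EF-1α, flanked by short UbC and PGK fragments, and also shows a loxP site and small NeoR, SV40 and lac remnants that appear to be cloning leftovers. The construct serves as a catalytically inactive TAOK2 for inducible expression studies; the associated publication concerns TAOK2 in Hippo signalling.
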