Addgene plasmid #172980: pINDUCER21-puro_TAOK2-D151A
Purpose: doxycycline-inducible expression of kinase-dead TAOK2
Depositing lab: Michael Wehr. Depositing organization: Klinikum der Ludwig Maximilians-Universitaet Muenchen. Publication: Comprehensive split TEV based protein-protein interaction screening reveals TAOK2 as a key modulator of Hippo signalling to limit growth. Ma X, Mandausch FJ, Wu Y, Sahoo VK, Ma W, Leoni G, Hostiuc M, Wintgens JP, Qiu J, Kannaiyan N, Rossner MJ, Wehr MC. Cell Signal. 2024 Jan;113:110917. doi: 10.1016/j.cellsig.2023.110917. Epub 2023 Oct 7. PubMed 37813295.
Backbone
  Vector backbone: pINDUCER21
  Vector type: Mammalian Expression, Lentiviral
  Selectable markers: Puromycin
Growth in bacteria
  Bacterial resistance: Ampicillin, 100 μg/mL
  Growth temperature: 37°C
  Growth strain: NEB Stable
  Copy number: High Copy
Gene/Insert
  Gene/Insert name: kinase-dead TAOK2 (TAOK2-D151A)
  Species: H. sapiens (human)
  Mutation: D151A
  Entrez Gene: TAOK2 (a.k.a. MAP3K17, PSK, PSK1, PSK1-BETA, TAO1, TAO2, Tao2beta)
  Tag / fusion protein: 3xFLAG (C terminal on insert)
  Cloning method: Gateway Cloning
Terms and licenses: Academic/Nonprofit Terms; Industry Terms: Not Available to Industry
How to cite: pINDUCER21-puro_TAOK2-D151A was a gift from Michael Wehr (Addgene plasmid # 172980 ; http://n2t.net/addgene:172980 ; RRID:Addgene_172980)
